>Addgene plasmid #70727 | 3n1 (572) | depositor full sequence | sequence record 126618 | 3n1 (572) sequence 6231 bps
GACGTCGGTGCCTAATGAGTGAGCTAACTTACATTAATTGCGTTGCGCTCACTGCCCGCTTTCCAGTCGG
GAAACCTGGTCTCAAAGCCCACGCATTGCTGTTCGATTCGTTACCAATTGACATGATACGAAACGTACCG
TATCGTTAAGGTTACTAGAGAAGCGGGCCCAAGTTCACTTAAAAAGGAGATCAACAATGAAAGCAATTTT
CGTACTGAAACATCTTAATCATGCTGGGGAGGGTTTCTAATGGCACGTAAAACCGCAGCAGAAGCAGAAG
AAACCCGTCAGCGTATTATTGATGCAGCACTGGAAGTTTTTGTTGCACAGGGTGTTAGTGATGCAACCCT
GGATCAGATTGCACGTAAAGCCGGTGTTACCCGTGGTGCAGTTTATTGGCATTTTAATGGTAAACTGGAA
GTTCTGCAGGCAGTTCTGGCAAGCCGTCAGCATCCGCTGGAACTGGATTTTACACCGGATCTGGGTATTG
AACGTAGCTGGGAAGCAGTTGTTGTTGCAATGCTGGATGCAGTTCATAGTCCGCAGAGCAAACAGTTTAG
CGAAATTCTGATTTATCAGGGTCTGGATGAAAGCGGTCTGATTCATAATCGTATGGTTCAGGCAAGCGAT
CGTTTTCTGCAGTATATTCATCAGGTTCTGCGTCATGCAGTTACCCAGGGTGAACTGCCGATTAATCTGG
ATCTGCAGACCAGCATTGGTGTTTTTAAAGGTCTGATTACCGGTCTGCTGTATGAAGGTCTGCGTAGCAA
AGATCAGCAGGCACAGATTATCAAAGTTGCACTGGGTAGCTTTTGGGCACTGCTGCGTGAACCGCCTCGT
TTTCTGCTGTGTGAAGAAGCACAGATTAAACAGGTGAAATCCTTCGAAGCAGCAAACGACGAAAACTACG
CTTTAGCAGCTTAATGAACTTTCAGCCAAAAAACTTAAGACCGCCGGTCTTGTCCACTACCTTGCAGTAA
TGCGGTGGACAGGATCGGCGGTTTTCTTTTCTCTTCTCAACCTTGAGAGTCGGGCAGCATTGCTGTTCGA
TTCGTTACCAATTGACAGCTAGCTCAGTCCTAGGTATATACATACATGCTTGTTTGTTTGTAAACTACTA
GAGAAGCGGGCCCAAGTTCACTTAAAAAGGAGATCAACAATGAAAGCAATTTTCGTACTGAAACATCTTA
ATCATGCTGGGGAGGGTTTCTAATGCCGAAACTGGGTATGCAGAGCATTCGTCGTCGTCAGCTGATTGAT
GCAACCCTGGAAGCAATTAATGAAGTTGGTATGCATGATGCAACCATTGCACAGATTGCACGTCGTGCCG
GTGTTAGCACCGGTATTATTAGCCATTATTTCCGCGATAAAAACGGTCTGCTGGAAGCAACCATGCGTGA
TATTACCAGCCAGCTGCGTGATGCAGTTCTGAATCGTCTGCATGCACTGCCGCAGGGTAGCGCAGAACAG
CGTCTGCAGGCAATTGTTGGTGGTAATTTTGATGAAACCCAGGTTAGCAGCGCAGCAATGAAAGCATGGC
TGGCATTTTGGGCAAGCAGCATGCATCAGCCGATGCTGTATCGTCTGCAGCAGGTTAGCAGTCGTCGTCT
GCTGAGCAATCTGGTTAGCGAATTTCGTCGTGAACTGCCTCGTGAACAGGCACAAGAGGCAGGTTATGGT
CTGGCAGCACTGATTGATGGTCTGTGGCTGCGTGCAGCACTGAGCGGTAAACCGCTGGATAAAACCCGTG
CAAATAGCCTGACCCGTCATTTTATCACCCAGCATCTGCCGACCGATGCAGCAAACGACGAAAACTACGC
TTTAGCAGCTTAATGAACTAACGCATGAGAAAGCCCCCGGAAGATCACCTTCCGGGGGCTTTTTTATTGC
GCCCTTGAGAGTCGATGTGCATTGCTGTTCGATTCGTTACCAATTGACAATTGATTGGACGTTCAATATA
ATGCTAGCTACTAGAGAAGCGGGCCCAAGTTCACTTAAAAAGGAGATCAACAATGAAAGCAATTTTCGTA
CTGAAACATCTTAATCATGCTGGGGAGGGTTTCTAATGGCACGTACCCCGAGCCGTAGCAGCATTGGTAG
CCTGCGTAGTCCGCATACCCATAAAGCAATTCTGACCAGCACCATTGAAATCCTGAAAGAATGTGGTTAT
AGCGGTCTGAGCATTGAAAGCGTTGCACGTCGTGCCGGTGCAAGCAAACCGACCATTTATCGTTGGTGGA
CCAATAAAGCAGCACTGATTGCCGAAGTGTATGAAAATGAAAGCGAACAGGTGCGTAAATTTCCGGATCT
GGGTAGCTTTAAAGCCGATCTGGATTTTCTGCTGCGTAATCTGTGGAAAGTTTGGCGTGAAACCATTTGT
GGTGAAGCATTTCGTTGTGTTATTGCAGAAGCACAGCTGGACCCTGCAACCCTGACCCAGCTGAAAGATC
AGTTTATGGAACGTCGTCGTGAGATGCCGAAAAAACTGGTTGAAAATGCCATTAGCAATGGTGAACTGCC
GAAAGATACCAATCGTGAACTGCTGCTGGATATGATTTTTGGTTTTTGTTGGTATCGCCTGCTGACCGAA
CAGCTGACCGTTGAACAGGATATTGAAGAATTTACCTTCCTGCTGATTAATGGTGTTTGTCCGGGTACAC
AGCGTGCAGCAAACGACGAAAACTACGCTTTAGCAGCTTAATGAACTTCCGGCAATTAAAAAAGCGGCTA
ACCACGCCGCTTTTTTTACGTCTGCACCTTGAGAGTCGCTCGGTCGTGAGACCTAAGGATCCAAACTCGA
GTAAGGATCTCCAGGCATCAAATAAAACGAAAGGCTCAGTCGAAAGACTGGGCCTTTCGTTTTATCTGTT
GTTTGTCGGTGAACGCTCTCTACTAGAGTCACACTGGCTCACCTTCGGGTGGGCCTTTCTGCGTTTATAC
CTAGGGTACGGGTTTTGCTGCCCGCAAACGGGCTGTTCTGGTGTTGCTAGTTTGTTATCAGAATCGCAGA
TCCGGCTTCAGCCGGTTTGCCGGCTGAAAGCGCTATTTCTTCCAGAATTGCCATGATTTTTTCCCCACGG
GAGGCGTCACTGGCTCCCGTGTTGTCGGCAGCTTTGATTCGATAAGCAGCATCGCCTGTTTCAGGCTGTC
TATGTGTGACTGTTGAGCTGTAACAAGTTGTCTCAGGTGTTCAATTTCATGTTCTAGTTGCTTTGTTTTA
CTGGTTTCACCTGTTCTATTAGGTGTTACATGCTGTTCATCTGTTACATTGTCGATCTGTTCATGGTGAA
CAGCTTTGAATGCACCAAAAACTCGTAAAAGCTCTGATGTATCTATCTTTTTTACACCGTTTTCATCTGT
GCATATGGACAGTTTTCCCTTTGATATGTAACGGTGAACAGTTGTTCTACTTTTGTTTGTTAGTCTTGAT
GCTTCACTGATAGATACAAGAGCCATAAGAACCTCAGATCCTTCCGTATTTAGCCAGTATGTTCTCTAGT
GTGGTTCGTTGTTTTTGCGTGAGCCATGAGAACGAACCATTGAGATCATACTTACTTTGCATGTCACTCA
AAAATTTTGCCTCAAAACTGGTGAGCTGAATTTTTGCAGTTAAAGCATCGTGTAGTGTTTTTCTTAGTCC
GTTATGTAGGTAGGAATCTGATGTAATGGTTGTTGGTATTTTGTCACCATTCATTTTTATCTGGTTGTTC
TCAAGTTCGGTTACGAGATCCATTTGTCTATCTAGTTCAACTTGGAAAATCAACGTATCAGTCGGGCGGC
CTCGCTTATCAACCACCAATTTCATATTGCTGTAAGTGTTTAAATCTTTACTTATTGGTTTCAAAACCCA
TTGGTTAAGCCTTTTAAACTCATGGTAGTTATTTTCAAGCATTAACATGAACTTAAATTCATCAAGGCTA
ATCTCTATATTTGCCTTGTGAGTTTTCTTTTGTGTTAGTTCTTTTAATAACCACTCATAAATCCTCATAG
AGTATTTGTTTTCAAAAGACTTAACATGTTCCAGATTATATTTTATGAATTTTTTTAACTGGAAAAGATA
AGGCAATATCTCTTCACTAAAAACTAATTCTAATTTTTCGCTTGAGAACTTGGCATAGTTTGTCCACTGG
AAAATCTCAAAGCCTTTAACCAAAGGATTCCTGATTTCCACAGTTCTCGTCATCAGCTCTCTGGTTGCTT
TAGCTAATACACCATAAGCATTTTCCCTACTGATGTTCATCATCTGAGCGTATTGGTTATAAGTGAACGA
TACCGTCCGTTCTTTCCTTGTAGGGTTTTCAATCGTGGGGTTGAGTAGTGCCACACAGCATAAAATTAGC
TTGGTTTCATGCTCCGTTAAGTCATAGCGACTAATCGCTAGTTCATTTGCTTTGAAAACAACTAATTCAG
ACATACATCTCAATTGGTCTAGGTGATTTTAATCACTATACCAATTGAGATGGGCTAGTCAATGATAATT
ACTAGTCCTTTTCCCGGGTGATCTGGGTATCTGTAAATTCTGCTAGACCTTTGCTGGAAAACTTGTAAAT
TCTGCTAGACCCTCTGTAAATTCCGCTAGACCTTTGTGTGTTTTTTTTGTTTATATTCAAGTGGTTATAA
TTTATAGAATAAAGAAAGAATAAAAAAAGATAAAAAGAATAGATCCCAGCCCTGTGTATAACTCACTACT
TTAGTCAGTTCCGCAGTATTACAAAAGGATGTCGCAAACGCTGTTTGCTCCTCTACAAAACAGACCTTAA
AACCCTAAAGGCTTAAGTAGCACCCTCGCAAGCTCGGGCAAATCGCTGAATATTCCTTTTGTCTCCGACC
ATCAGGCACCTGAGTCGCTGTCTTTTTCGTGACATTCAGTTCGCTGCGCTCACGGCTCTGGCAGTGAATG
GGGGTAAATGGCACTACAGGCGCCTTTTATGGATTCATGCAAGGAAACTACCCATAATACAAGAAAAGCC
CGTCACGGGCTTCTCAGGGCGTTTTATGGCGGGTCTGCTATGTGGTGCTATCTGACTTTTTGCTGTTCAG
CAGTTCCTGCCCTCTGATTTTCCAGTCTGACCACTTCGGATTATCCCGTGACAGGTCATTCAGACTGGCT
AATGCACCCAGTAAGGCAGCGGTATCATCAACAGGCTTACCCGTCTTACTGTCCCTAGTGCTTGGATTCT
CACCAATAAAAAACGCCCGGCGGCAACCGAGCGTTCTGAACAAATCCAGATGGAGTTCTGAGGTCATTAC
TGGATCTATCAACAGGAGTCCAAGCGAGCTCTCGAACCCCAGAGTCCCGCTCAGAAGAACTCGTCAAGAA
GGCGATAGAAGGCGATGCGCTGCGAATCGGGAGCGGCGATACCGTAAAGCACGAGGAAGCGGTCAGCCCA
TTCGCCGCCAAGCTCTTCAGCAATATCACGGGTAGCCAACGCTATGTCCTGATAGCGGTCCGCCACACCC
AGCCGGCCACAGTCGATGAATCCAGAAAAGCGGCCATTTTCCACCATGATATTCGGCAAGCAGGCATCGC
CATGGGTCACGACGAGATCCTCGCCGTCGGGCATGCGCGCCTTGAGCCTGGCGAACAGTTCGGCTGGCGC
GAGCCCCTGATGCTCTTCGTCCAGATCATCCTGATCGACAAGACCGGCTTCCATCCGAGTACGTGCTCGC
TCGATGCGATGTTTCGCTTGGTGGTCGAATGGGCAGGTAGCCGGATCAAGCGTATGCAGCCGCCGCATTG
CATCAGCCATGATGGATACTTTCTCGGCAGGAGCAAGGTGAGATGACAGGAGATCCTGCCCCGGCACTTC
GCCCAATAGCAGCCAGTCCCTTCCCGCTTCAGTGACAACGTCGAGCACAGCTGCGCAAGGAACGCCCGTC
GTGGCCAGCCACGATAGCCGCGCTGCCTCGTCCTGCAGTTCATTCAGGGCACCGGACAGGTCGGTCTTGA
CAAAAAGAACCGGGCGCCCCTGCGCTGACAGCCGGAACACGGCGGCATCAGAGCAGCCGATTGTCTGTTG
TGCCCAGTCATAGCCGAATAGCCTCTCCACCCAAGCGGCCGGAGAACCTGCGTGCAATCCATCTTGTTCA
ATCATGCGAAACGATCCTCATCCTGTCTCTTGATCAGATCATGATCCCCTGCGCCATCAGATCCTTGGCG
GCAAGAAAGCCATCCAGTTTACTTTGCAGGGCTTCCCAACCTTACCAGAGGGCGCCCCAGCTGGCAATTC
C
Features (pLannotate 1.2.2; 14 found; start..end, strand, type, name):
     15..36      -  protein_bind   CAP binding site: CAP binding activates transcription in the presence of cAMP. E. coli catabolite activator protein
    250..888     +  CDS            srpR: SRPR_PSEPU - Experimental evidence at protein level: Swiss-Prot protein existence level 1. In conjunction with SrpS represses the srpABC operon. From Pseudomonas putida (Arthrobacter siderocapsulatus).
    892..921     +  CDS            ssrA tag (LVA) (fragment): C-terminal peptide that mediates degradation in bacteria through the ClpXP and ClpAP proteases (McGinness et al., 2006) mutant LVA variant that confers accelerated degradation under some conditions (Andersen et al., 1998)
   1062..1088    +  promoter       J23119(SpeI) promoter (fragment): bacterial promoter (Registry of Standard Biological Parts BBa J23119) modified to end with an SpeI site
   1213..1797    +  CDS            betI: BETI_ECOLI - Experimental evidence at transcript level: Swiss-Prot protein existence level 2. Repressor involved in the biosynthesis of the osmoprotectant glycine betaine. It represses transcription of the choline transporter BetT and the genes of BetAB involved in the synthesis of glycine betaine. From Escherichia coli (strain K12).
   1801..1830    +  CDS            ssrA tag (LVA) (fragment): C-terminal peptide that mediates degradation in bacteria through the ClpXP and ClpAP proteases (McGinness et al., 2006) mutant LVA variant that confers accelerated degradation under some conditions (Andersen et al., 1998)
   2669..2698    +  CDS            ssrA tag (LVA) (fragment): C-terminal peptide that mediates degradation in bacteria through the ClpXP and ClpAP proteases (McGinness et al., 2006) mutant LVA variant that confers accelerated degradation under some conditions (Andersen et al., 1998)
   2819..2890    +  terminator     rrnB T1 terminator: transcription terminator T1 from the E. coli rrnB gene
   2906..2933    +  terminator     T7Te terminator: phage T7 early transcription terminator
   3464..4414    -  CDS            Rep101: RepA protein needed for replication with the pSC101 origin; rep101
   4462..4684    -  rep_origin     pSC101 ori: low-copy replication origin that requires the Rep101 protein
   5176..5270    -  terminator     lambda t0 terminator: transcription terminator from phage lambda
   5304..6095    -  CDS            neo: KKA2_KLEPN - Also known as kan, nptII. Experimental evidence at protein level: Swiss-Prot protein existence level 1. Resistance to kanamycin, neomycin, paromomycin, ribostamycin, butirosin and gentamicin B. From Klebsiella pneumoniae.
   6127..6231    -  CDS            tnpA (fragment): TN5P_ECOLX - Also known as tnp. Experimental evidence at protein level: Swiss-Prot protein existence level 1. Mediates transposition of transposon Tn5 by a 'cut and paste' mechanism. First, the monomeric transposase binds the 19 bp inverted DNA repeats flanking the transposon. Then, dimerization of the DNA- bound transposase creates a synaptic DNA complex. After nicking of the first DNA strand, excision of the transposon proceeds through a series of intermediates. The transposase then mediates the insertion of the transposon at a new site by strand transfer. The activity of the wild- type tran
