[The description below was written by a language model from this plasmid's Addgene catalogue record and pLannotate feature annotations shown in this document.]
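Description:
3n1 (572) is a low-copy bacterial plasmid of 6,231 bp carrying a three-node synthetic genetic ring oscillator built from the TetR-family repressors SrpR, BetI and PhlF. No named backbone is recorded. The feature table shows that the plasmid replicates from the pSC101 origin together with its required Rep101 (RepA) protein, which accounts for the low copy number. Selection is by kanamycin through the neo (nptII) gene, which is followed by a lambda t0 terminator. A short annotated fragment of Tn5 transposase next to neo is probably a remnant of the resistance cassette's origin rather than a functional element.

The payload consists of three repressor genes arranged in the same orientation, each fused at its C-terminus to an ssrA degradation tag. The table annotates these tags as fragments matching the LVA variant, and they direct the proteins to ClpXP/ClpAP proteolysis. Rapid turnover of each repressor is what allows such a network to cycle rather than settle into a steady state. The annotation identifies the srpR and betI coding sequences. The phlF coding sequence itself is not called, but a third ssrA tag lies downstream of betI in the position expected for the phlF-ssrA insert listed in the catalogue. The rrnB T1 and T7Te terminators close the array.

The promoters are mostly unannotated apart from a fragment resembling J23119 upstream of betI, so the record does not state which repressor controls which node. "BCD7" in the purpose line presumably refers to a bicistronic design translation initiation element. The associated publication concerns cell-free prototyping of novel ring oscillators. The record also notes that the construct can accumulate deletion mutations.
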