Addgene plasmid #70727: 3n1 (572)
Purpose: BetI/PhlF/SrpR BCD7 3-node v41-1
Depositing lab: Richard Murray. Depositing organization: California Institute of Technology. Publication: Rapid cell-free forward engineering of novel genetic ring oscillators. Niederholtmeyer H, Sun ZZ, Hori Y, Yeung E, Verpoorte A, Murray RM, Maerkl SJ. Elife. 2015 Oct 2;4. doi: 10.7554/eLife.09771. PubMed 26430766.
Backbone
  Vector backbone: n/a
Growth in bacteria
  Bacterial resistance: Kanamycin, 50 μg/mL
  Growth temperature: 37°C
  Growth strain: NEB Stable
  Growth instructions: minimize passages; can accumulate deletion mutations
  Copy number: Low Copy
Gene/Insert 1
  Gene/Insert name: srpR-ssrA
Gene/Insert 2
  Gene/Insert name: betI-ssrA
Gene/Insert 3
  Gene/Insert name: phlF-ssrA
Terms and licenses: Academic/Nonprofit Terms; Industry Terms: Not Available to Industry
How to cite: 3n1 (572) was a gift from Richard Murray (Addgene plasmid # 70727 ; http://n2t.net/addgene:70727 ; RRID:Addgene_70727)
