>Addgene plasmid #70727 | 3n1 (572) | addgene partial sequence | sequence record 147633 | pAND-1 5'-TAAAACCCGTGCAAATAGCC-3'
AAAGCCCCCGGAAGATCACCTTCCGGGGGCTTTTTTATTGCGCCCTTGAGAGTCGATGTGCATTGCTGTT
CGATTCGTTACCAATTGACAATTGATTGGACGTTCAATATAATGCTAGCTACTAGAGAAGCGGGCCCAAG
TTCACTTAAAAAGGAGATCAACAATGAAAGCAATTTTCGTACTGAAACATCTTAATCATGCTGGGGAGGG
TTTCTAATGGCACGTACCCCGAGCCGTAGCAGCATTGGTAGCCTGCGTAGTCCGCATACCCATAAAGCAA
TTCTGACCAGCACCATTGAAATCCTGAAAGAATGTGGTTATAGCGGTCTGAGCATTGAAAGCGTTGCACG
TCGTGCCGGTGCAAGCAAACCGACCATTTATCGTTGGTGGACCAATAAAGCAGCACTGATTGCCGAAGTG
TATGAAAATGAAAGCGAACAGGTGCGTAAATTTCCGGATCTGGGTAGCTTTAAAGCCGATCTGGATTTTC
TGCTGCGTAATCTGTGGAAAGTTTGGCGTGAAACCATTTGTGGTGAAGCATTTCGTTGTGTTATTGCAGA
AGCACAGCTGGACCCTGCAACCCTGACCCAGCTGAAAGATCAGTTTATGGAACGTCGTCGTGAGATGCCG
AAAAAACTGGTTGAAAATGCCATTAGCAATGGTGAACTGCCGA
