>Addgene plasmid #70727 | 3n1 (572) | addgene partial sequence | sequence record 147634 | pBbA5c-3 5'-CGTTTTATTTGATGCCTGG-3'
AATTGCCGGAAGTTCATTAAGCTGCTAAAGCGTAGTTTTCGTCGTTTGCTGCACGCTGTGTACCCGGACA
AACACCATTAATCAGCAGGAAGGTAAATTCTTCAATATCCTGTTCAACGGTCAGCTGTTCGGTCAGCAGG
CGATACCAACAAAAACCAAAAATCATATCCAGCAGCAGTTCACGATTGGTATCTTTCGGCAGTTCACCAT
TGCTAATGGCATTTTCAACCAGTTTTTTCGGCATCTCACGACGACGTTCCATAAACTGATCTTTCAGCTG
GGTCAGGGTTGCAGGGTCCAGCTGTGCTTCTGCAATAACACAACGAAATGCTTCACCACAAATGGTTTCA
CGCCAAACTTTCCACAGATTACGCAGCAGAAAATCCAGATCGGCTTTAAAGCTACCCAGATCCGGAAATT
TACGCACCTGTTCGCTTTCATTTTCATACACTTCGGCAATCAGTGCTGCTTTATTGGTCCACCAACGATA
AATGGTCGGTTTGCTTGCACCGGCACGACGTGCAACGCTTTCAATGCTCAGACCGCTATAACCACATTCT
TTCAGGATTTCAATGGTGCTGGTCAGAATTGCTTTATGGGTATGCGGACTACGCAGGCTACCAATGCTGC
TACGGCTCGGGGTACGTGCCATTAGAAACCCTCCCCAGCATGATTAAGATGTTTCAGTACGAAAATTGCT
TTCATTGTTGATCTCCTTTTTAAGTGAACTTGGGCCCGCTTCTCTAGTAGCTAGCATTATATTGAACGTC
CAATCAATTGTCAATTGGTA
